Addgene plasmid #201967: TRAPa(RKRKR232-236AAAAA)-3xFLAG-pCDNA
Purpose: Mammalian expression of mutated Translocon-associated protein subunit alpha
Depositing lab: Ville Paavilainen. Depositing organization: University of Helsinki, Institute of Biotechnology. Publication: Molecular view of ER membrane remodeling by the Sec61/TRAP translocon. Karki S, Javanainen M, Rehan S, Tranter D, Kellosalo J, Huiskonen JT, Happonen L, Paavilainen V. EMBO Rep. 2023 Dec 6;24(12):e57910. doi: 10.15252/embr.202357910. Epub 2023 Nov 20. PubMed 37983950.
Backbone
  Vector backbone: pCDNA3.1(+)
  Vector type: Mammalian Expression
Growth in bacteria
  Bacterial resistance: Ampicillin, 100 μg/mL
  Growth temperature: 37°C
  Growth strain: DH5alpha
  Copy number: High Copy
Gene/Insert
  Gene/Insert name: SSR1
  Species: H. sapiens (human)
  Mutation: R232A, K233A, R234A, K235A, R236A
  Entrez Gene: SSR1 (a.k.a. TRAPA)
  Tag / fusion protein: 3xFLAG-tag (C terminal on insert)
  Cloning method: Restriction Enzyme; 5′ cloning site EcoRI (unknown if destroyed); 3′ cloning site NotI (unknown if destroyed)
Terms and licenses: Academic/Nonprofit Terms; Industry Terms: Not Available to Industry
How to cite: TRAPa(RKRKR232-236AAAAA)-3xFLAG-pCDNA was a gift from Ville Paavilainen (Addgene plasmid # 201967 ; http://n2t.net/addgene:201967 ; RRID:Addgene_201967)
