[The description below was written by a language model from this plasmid's Addgene catalogue record and pLannotate feature annotations shown in this document.]
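Description:
TRAPa(RKRKR232-236AAAAA)-3xFLAG-pCDNA is a mammalian expression plasmid of about 6.3 kb, built on the pCDNA3.1(+) backbone. It carries a mutant form of human SSR1, which encodes the alpha subunit of the translocon-associated protein (TRAP) complex of the ER membrane. In bacteria it is maintained as a high-copy plasmid through a ColE1/pUC-type origin and selected with ampicillin via the β-lactamase gene. An f1 origin is also present, a standard backbone element that allows single-stranded DNA production. For selection in mammalian cells, an SV40 enhancer/early promoter drives a neomycin phosphotransferase gene followed by an SV40 polyadenylation signal, which permits G418 selection of stable transfectants. The short bom, lac promoter/operator, lacI, ble and HIV-1 LTR matches in the feature table are fragmentary hits and probably backbone remnants rather than functional parts.

The SSR1 coding sequence was cloned between EcoRI and NotI sites. It lies downstream of the human cytomegalovirus immediate early enhancer and promoter and upstream of the bovine growth hormone polyadenylation signal, giving strong constitutive expression in transfected cells. A T7 promoter between the CMV promoter and the insert can serve for in vitro transcription or as a sequencing primer site. Five consecutive basic residues, R232, K233, R234, K235 and R236, are replaced with alanines, which neutralises this positively charged cluster. The catalogue entry records a C-terminal 3xFLAG tag for immunodetection or affinity capture, although the automated annotation does not mark it as a separate feature. The stated purpose is mammalian expression of mutated TRAP alpha. The associated work concerns ER membrane remodelling by the Sec61/TRAP translocon, so the construct is likely meant for comparison with wild-type protein, though the record does not say this.
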