Features (pLannotate 1.2.2; 20 found; start..end, strand, type, name):
    116..220     -  promoter       AmpR promoter: bla
    279..331     -  misc_feature   bom (fragment): basis of mobility region from pBR322
    486..865     +  enhancer       CMV enhancer: human cytomegalovirus immediate early enhancer
    866..1069    +  promoter       CMV promoter: human cytomegalovirus (CMV) immediate early promoter
   1065..1098    +  LTR            5' LTR (truncated) (fragment): truncated 5' long terminal repeat (LTR) from HIV-1
   1114..1132    +  promoter       T7 promoter: promoter for bacteriophage T7 RNA polymerase
   1215..2072    +  CDS            SSR1: SSRA_HUMAN - Also known as TRAPA. Experimental evidence at protein level: Swiss-Prot protein existence level 1. TRAP proteins are part of a complex whose function is to bind calcium to the ER membrane and thereby regulate the retention of ER resident proteins. May be involved in the recycling of the translocation apparatus after completion of the translocation process or may function as a membrane-bound chaperone facilitating folding of translocated proteins. From Homo sapiens (Human).
   2192..2416    +  polyA_signal   bGH poly(A) signal: bovine growth hormone polyadenylation signal
   2420..2441    +  promoter       SV40 promoter (fragment): SV40 enhancer and early promoter
   2462..2890    +  rep_origin     f1 ori (sequence partly withheld): f1 bacteriophage origin of replication; arrow indicates direction of (+) strand synthesis
   2904..3233    +  promoter       SV40 promoter: SV40 enhancer and early promoter
   3300..4091    +  CDS            neo: KKA2_KLEPN - Also known as kan, nptII. Experimental evidence at protein level: Swiss-Prot protein existence level 1. Resistance to kanamycin, neomycin, paromomycin, ribostamycin, butirosin and gentamicin B. From Klebsiella pneumoniae.
   4115..4273    +  CDS            ble (fragment): BLE_KLEPN - Experimental evidence at protein level: Swiss-Prot protein existence level 1. Binding protein with a strong affinity to the bleomycin family of antibiotics. Binds to CL990; an antimitotic-antibiotic compound. From Klebsiella pneumoniae.
   4268..4389    +  polyA_signal   SV40 poly(A) signal: SV40 polyadenylation signal
   4462..4478    -  protein_bind   lac operator: The lac repressor binds to the lac operator to inhibit transcription in E. coli. This inhibition can be relieved by adding lactose or isopropyl-β-D-thiogalactopyranoside (IPTG). lac repressor encoded by lacI
   4486..4516    -  promoter       lac promoter: promoter for the E. coli lac operon
   4531..4552    -  protein_bind   CAP binding site: CAP binding activates transcription in the presence of cAMP. E. coli catabolite activator protein
   4565..4657    -  CDS            lacI (fragment): lac repressor; lacI; The lac repressor binds to the lac operator to inhibit transcription in E. coli. This inhibition can be relieved by adding lactose or isopropyl-β-D-thiogalactopyranoside (IPTG).
   4840..5428    -  rep_origin     ori: high-copy-number ColE1/pMB1/pBR322/pUC origin of replication
   5599..115     -  CDS            AmpR (across the origin): β-lactamase; bla; confers resistance to ampicillin, carbenicillin, and related antibiotics
>Addgene plasmid #201967 | TRAPa(RKRKR232-236AAAAA)-3xFLAG-pCDNA | addgene full sequence | sequence record 396915 | Addgene NGS Result
CCAACTGATCTTCAGCATCTTTTACTTTCACCAGCGTTTCTGGGTGAGCAAAAACAGGAAGGCAAAATGC
CGCAAAAAAGGGAATAAGGGCGACACGGAAATGTTGAATACTCATACTCTTCCTTTTTCAATATTATTGA
AGCATTTATCAGGGTTATTGTCTCATGAGCGGATACATATTTGAATGTATTTAGAAAAATAAACAAATAG
GGGTTCCGCGCACATTTCCCCGAAAAGTGCCACCTGACGTCGACGGATCGGGAGATCTCCCGATCCCCTA
TGGTGCACTCTCAGTACAATCTGCTCTGATGCCGCATAGTTAAGCCAGTATCTGCTCCCTGCTTGTGTGT
TGGAGGTCGCTGAGTAGTGCGCGAGCAAAATTTAAGCTACAACAAGGCAAGGCTTGACCGACAATTGCAT
GAAGAATCTGCTTAGGGTTAGGCGTTTTGCGCTGCTTCGCGATGTACGGGCCAGATATACGCGTTGACAT
TGATTATTGACTAGTTATTAATAGTAATCAATTACGGGGTCATTAGTTCATAGCCCATATATGGAGTTCC
GCGTTACATAACTTACGGTAAATGGCCCGCCTGGCTGACCGCCCAACGACCCCCGCCCATTGACGTCAAT
AATGACGTATGTTCCCATAGTAACGCCAATAGGGACTTTCCATTGACGTCAATGGGTGGAGTATTTACGG
TAAACTGCCCACTTGGCAGTACATCAAGTGTATCATATGCCAAGTACGCCCCCTATTGACGTCAATGACG
GTAAATGGCCCGCCTGGCATTATGCCCAGTACATGACCTTATGGGACTTTCCTACTTGGCAGTACATCTA
CGTATTAGTCATCGCTATTACCATGGTGATGCGGTTTTGGCAGTACATCAATGGGCGTGGATAGCGGTTT
GACTCACGGGGATTTCCAAGTCTCCACCCCATTGACGTCAATGGGAGTTTGTTTTGGCACCAAAATCAAC
GGGACTTTCCAAAATGTCGTAACAACTCCGCCCCATTGACGCAAATGGGCGGTAGGCGTGTACGGTGGGA
GGTCTATATAAGCAGAGCTCTCTGGCTAACTAGAGAACCCACTGCTTACTGGCTTATCGAAATTAATACG
ACTCACTATAGGGAGACCCAAGCTGGCTAGCGTTTAAACTTAAGCTTGGTACCGAGCTCGGATCCACTAG
TCCAGTGTGGTGGAATTCGCCACCATGAGACTCCTCCCCCGCTTGCTGCTGCTTCTCTTACTCGTGTTCC
CTGCCACTGTCTTGTTCCGAGGCGGCCCCAGAGGCTTGTTAGCAGTGGCACAAGATCTTACAGAGGATGA
AGAAACAGTAGAAGATTCCATAATTGAGGATGAAGATGATGAAGCCGAGGTAGAAGAAGATGAACCCACA
GATTTGGTAGAAGATAAAGAGGAAGAAGATGTGTCTGGTGAACCTGAAGCTTCACCGAGTGCAGATACAA
CTATACTGTTTGTAAAAGGAGAAGATTTTCCAGCAAATAACATTGTGAAGTTCCTGGTAGGCTTTACCAA
CAAGGGTACAGAAGATTTTATTGTTGAATCCTTAGATGCCTCATTCCGTTATCCTCAGGACTACCAGTTT
TATATCCAGAATTTCACAGCTCTTCCTCTGAACACTGTAGTGCCACCCCAGAGACAGGCAACTTTTGAGT
ACTCTTTCATTCCTGCAGAGCCCATGGGCGGACGACCATTTGGTTTGGTCATCAATCTGAACTACAAAGA
TTTGAACGGCAATGTATTCCAAGATGCAGTCTTCAATCAAACAGTTACAGTTATTGAAAGAGAGGATGGG
TTAGATGGAGAAACAATCTTTATGTATATGTTCCTTGCTGGTCTTGGGCTTCTGGTTATTGTTGGCCTTC
ATCAACTCCTAGAATCTGCGGCAGCTGCCGCGCCCATACAGAAAGTAGAAATGGGTACATCAAGTCAGAA
TGATGTTGACATGAGTTGGATTCCTCAGGAAACATTGAATCAAATCAATAAAGCTTCACCAAGAAGGTTG
CCCAGGAAACGGGCACAGAAGAGATCAGTGGGATCTGATGAGGACTATAAAGATCATGACGGTGATTACA
AGGATCACGATATCGACTATAAAGATGACGACGACAAGTAGGCGGCCGCTCGAGTCTAGAGGGCCCGTTT
AAACCCGCTGATCAGCCTCGACTGTGCCTTCTAGTTGCCAGCCATCTGTTGTTTGCCCCTCCCCCGTGCC
TTCCTTGACCCTGGAAGGTGCCACTCCCACTGTCCTTTCCTAATAAAATGAGGAAATTGCATCGCATTGT
CTGAGTAGGTGTCATTCTATTCTGGGGGGTGGGGTGGGGCAGGACAGCAAGGGGGAGGATTGGGAAGACA
ATAGCAGGCATGCTGGGGATGCGGTGGGCTCTATGGCTTCTGAGGCGGAAAGAACCAGCTGGGGCTCTAG
GGGGTATCCCC
[124 nt withheld, positions 2462-2585]
C
[91 nt withheld, positions 2587-2677]
A
[49 nt withheld, positions 2679-2727]
CCTTTGACGTTGGAGTCCACGTTCTTT
[37 nt withheld, positions 2755-2791]
ACCCTATCTCGGTCTATTCTTTTGATTTATAAGGGATTTTGCCGATTTCGGCCTATTGGTTAAAAAATGA
GCTGATTTAACAAAAATTTAACGCGAATTAATTCTGTGGAATGTGTGTCAGTTAGGGTGTGGAAAGTCCC
CAGGCTCCCCAGCAGGCAGAAGTATGCAAAGCATGCATCTCAATTAGTCAGCAACCAGGTGTGGAAAGTC
CCCAGGCTCCCCAGCAGGCAGAAGTATGCAAAGCATGCATCTCAATTAGTCAGCAACCATAGTCCCGCCC
CTAACTCCGCCCATCCCGCCCCTAACTCCGCCCAGTTCCGCCCATTCTCCGCCCCATGGCTGACTAATTT
TTTTTATTTATGCAGAGGCCGAGGCCGCCTCTGCCTCTGAGCTATTCCAGAAGTAGTGAGGAGGCTTTTT
TGGAGGCCTAGGCTTTTGCAAAAAGCTCCCGGGAGCTTATATATCCATTTTCGGATCTGATCAAGAGACA
GGATGAGGATCGTTTCGCATGATTGAACAAGATGGATTGCACGCAGGTTCTCCGGCCGCTTGGGTGGAGA
GGCTATTCGGCTATGACTGGGCACAACAGACAATCGGCTGCTCTGATGCCGCCGTGTTCCGGCTGTCAGC
GCAGGGGCGCCCGGTTCTTTTTGTCAAGACCGACCTGTCCGGTGCCCTGAATGAACTGCAGGACGAGGCA
GCGCGGCTATCGTGGCTGGCCACGACGGGCGTTCCTTGCGCAGCTGTGCTCGACGTTGTCACTGAAGCGG
GAAGGGACTGGCTGCTATTGGGCGAAGTGCCGGGGCAGGATCTCCTGTCATCTCACCTTGCTCCTGCCGA
GAAAGTATCCATCATGGCTGATGCAATGCGGCGGCTGCATACGCTTGATCCGGCTACCTGCCCATTCGAC
CACCAAGCGAAACATCGCATCGAGCGAGCACGTACTCGGATGGAAGCCGGTCTTGTCGATCAGGATGATC
TGGACGAAGAGCATCAGGGGCTCGCGCCAGCCGAACTGTTCGCCAGGCTCAAGGCGCGCATGCCCGACGG
CGAGGATCTCGTCGTGACCCATGGCGATGCCTGCTTGCCGAATATCATGGTGGAAAATGGCCGCTTTTCT
GGATTCATCGACTGTGGCCGGCTGGGTGTGGCGGACCGCTATCAGGACATAGCGTTGGCTACCCGTGATA
TTGCTGAAGAGCTTGGCGGCGAATGGGCTGACCGCTTCCTCGTGCTTTACGGTATCGCCGCTCCCGATTC
GCAGCGCATCGCCTTCTATCGCCTTCTTGACGAGTTCTTCTGAGCGGGACTCTGGGGTTCGAAATGACCG
ACCAAGCGACGCCCAACCTGCCATCACGAGATTTCGATTCCACCGCCGCCTTCTATGAAAGGTTGGGCTT
CGGAATCGTTTTCCGGGACGCCGGCTGGATGATCCTCCAGCGCGGGGATCTCATGCTGGAGTTCTTCGCC
CACCCCAACTTGTTTATTGCAGCTTATAATGGTTACAAATAAAGCAATAGCATCACAAATTTCACAAATA
AAGCATTTTTTTCACTGCATTCTAGTTGTGGTTTGTCCAAACTCATCAATGTATCTTATCATGTCTGTAT
ACCGTCGACCTCTAGCTAGAGCTTGGCGTAATCATGGTCATAGCTGTTTCCTGTGTGAAATTGTTATCCG
CTCACAATTCCACACAACATACGAGCCGGAAGCATAAAGTGTAAAGCCTGGGGTGCCTAATGAGTGAGCT
AACTCACATTAATTGCGTTGCGCTCACTGCCCGCTTTCCAGTCGGGAAACCTGTCGTGCCAGCTGCATTA
ATGAATCGGCCAACGCGCGGGGAGAGGCGGTTTGCGTATTGGGCGCTCTTCCGCTTCCTCGCTCACTGAC
TCGCTGCGCTCGGTCGTTCGGCTGCGGCGAGCGGTATCAGCTCACTCAAAGGCGGTAATACGGTTATCCA
CAGAATCAGGGGATAACGCAGGAAAGAACATGTGAGCAAAAGGCCAGCAAAAGGCCAGGAACCGTAAAAA
GGCCGCGTTGCTGGCGTTTTTCCATAGGCTCCGCCCCCCTGACGAGCATCACAAAAATCGACGCTCAAGT
CAGAGGTGGCGAAACCCGACAGGACTATAAAGATACCAGGCGTTTCCCCCTGGAAGCTCCCTCGTGCGCT
CTCCTGTTCCGACCCTGCCGCTTACCGGATACCTGTCCGCCTTTCTCCCTTCGGGAAGCGTGGCGCTTTC
TCATAGCTCACGCTGTAGGTATCTCAGTTCGGTGTAGGTCGTTCGCTCCAAGCTGGGCTGTGTGCACGAA
CCCCCCGTTCAGCCCGACCGCTGCGCCTTATCCGGTAACTATCGTCTTGAGTCCAACCCGGTAAGACACG
ACTTATCGCCACTGGCAGCAGCCACTGGTAACAGGATTAGCAGAGCGAGGTATGTAGGCGGTGCTACAGA
GTTCTTGAAGTGGTGGCCTAACTACGGCTACACTAGAAGAACAGTATTTGGTATCTGCGCTCTGCTGAAG
CCAGTTACCTTCGGAAAAAGAGTTGGTAGCTCTTGATCCGGCAAACAAACCACCGCTGGTAGCGGTGGTT
TTTTTGTTTGCAAGCAGCAGATTACGCGCAGAAAAAAAGGATCTCAAGAAGATCCTTTGATCTTTTCTAC
GGGGTCTGACGCTCAGTGGAACGAAAACTCACGTTAAGGGATTTTGGTCATGAGATTATCAAAAAGGATC
TTCACCTAGATCCTTTTAAATTAAAAATGAAGTTTTAAATCAATCTAAAGTATATATGAGTAAACTTGGT
CTGACAGTTACCAATGCTTAATCAGTGAGGCACCTATCTCAGCGATCTGTCTATTTCGTTCATCCATAGT
TGCCTGACTCCCCGTCGTGTAGATAACTACGATACGGGAGGGCTTACCATCTGGCCCCAGTGCTGCAATG
ATACCGCGAGACCCACGCTCACCGGCTCCAGATTTATCAGCAATAAACCAGCCAGCCGGAAGGGCCGAGC
GCAGAAGTGGTCCTGCAACTTTATCCGCCTCCATCCAGTCTATTAATTGTTGCCGGGAAGCTAGAGTAAG
TAGTTCGCCAGTTAATAGTTTGCGCAACGTTGTTGCCATTGCTACAGGCATCGTGGTGTCACGCTCGTCG
TTTGGTATGGCTTCATTCAGCTCCGGTTCCCAACGATCAAGGCGAGTTACATGATCCCCCATGTTGTGCA
AAAAAGCGGTTAGCTCCTTCGGTCCTCCGATCGTTGTCAGAAGTAAGTTGGCCGCAGTGTTATCACTCAT
GGTTATGGCAGCACTGCATAATTCTCTTACTGTCATGCCATCCGTAAGATGCTTTTCTGTGACTGGTGAG
TACTCAACCAAGTCATTCTGAGAATAGTGTATGCGGCGACCGAGTTGCTCTTGCCCGGCGTCAATACGGG
ATAATACCGCGCCACATAGCAGAACTTTAAAAGTGCTCATCATTGGAAAACGTTCTTCGGGGCGAAAACT
CTCAAGGATCTTACCGCTGTTGAGATCCAGTTCGATGTAACCCACTCGTGCAC
